>Addgene plasmid #148082 | pAc5.1B-lambdaN-HA-DmPAN3-F658EL622EL665EW707AG711E-dsRNAres_Y | depositor full sequence | sequence record 290529 | Full Sequence
CTTCAAGGAATTAATTCTATATTCTAAAAACACAAATGATACTTCTAAAAAAAATCATGAATGGCATCAA
CTCTGAATCAAATCTTTGCAGATGCACCTACTTCTCATTTCCACTGTCACATCATTTTTCCAGATCTCGC
TGCCTGTTATGTGGCCCACAAACCAAGACACGTTTTATGGCCATTAAAGCTGGCTGATCGTCGCCAAACA
CCAAATACATATCAATATGTACATTCGAGAAAGAAGCGATCAAAGAAGCGTCTTCGGGCGAGTAGGAGAA
TGCGGAGGAGAAGGAGAACGAGCTGATCTAGTATCTCTCCACAATCCAATGCCAACTGACCAACTGGCCA
TATTCGGAGCAATTTGAAGCCAATTTCCATCGCCTGGCGATCGCTCCATTCTTGGCTATATGTTTTTCAC
CGTTCCCGGGGCCATTTTCAAAGACTCGTCGGTAAGATAAGATTGTGTCACTCGCTGTCTCTCTTCATTT
GTCGAAGAATGCTGAGGAATTTCGCGATGACGTCGGCGAGTATTTTGAAGAATGAGAATAATTTGTATTT
ATACGAAAATCAGTTAGTGGAATTTTCTACAAAAACATGTTATCTATAGATAATTTTGTTGCAAAATATG
TTGACTATGACAAAGATTGTATGTATATACCTTTAATGTATTCTCATTTTCTTATGTATTTATAATGGCA
ATGATGATACTGATGATATTTTAAGATGATGCCAGACCACAGGCTGATTTCTGCGTCTTTTGCCGAACGC
AGTGCATGTGCGGTTGTTGTTTTTTGGAATAGTTTCAATTTTCGGACTGTCCGCTTTGATTTCAGTTTCT
TGGCTTATTCAAAAAGCAAAGTAAAGCCAAAAAAGCGAGATGGCAATACCAAATGCGGCAAAACGGTAGT
GGAAGGAAAGGGGTGCGGGGCAGCGGAAGGAAGGGTGGGGCGGGGCGTGGCGGGGTCTGTGGCTGGGCGC
GACGTCACCGACGTTGGAGCCACTCCTTTGACCATGTGTGCGTGTGTGTATTATTCGTGTCTCGCCACTC
GCCGGTTGTTTTTTTCTTTTTATCTCGCTCTCTCTAGCGCCATCTCGTACGCATGCTCAACGCACCGCAT
GTTGCCGTGTCCTTTATGCGTCATTTTGGCTCGAAATAGGCAATTATTTAAACAAAGATTAGTCAACGAA
AACGCTAAAATAAATAAGTCTACAATATGGTTACTTATTGCCATGTGTGTGCAGCCAACGATAGCAACAA
AAGCAACAACACAGTGGCTTTCCCTCTTTCACTTTTTGTTTGCAAGCGCGTGCGAGCAAGACGGCACGAC
CGGCAAACGCAATTACGCTGACAAAGAGCAGACGAAGTTTTGGCCGAAAAACATCAAGGCGCCTGATACG
AATGCATTTGCAATAACAATTGCGATATTTAATATTGTTTATGAAGCTGTTTGACTTCAAAACACACAAA
AAAAAAAATAAAACAAATTATTTGAAAGAGAATTAGGAATCGGACAGCTTATCGTTACGGGCTAACAGCA
CACCGAGACGAAATAGCTTACCTGACGTCACAGCCTCTGGAAGAACTGCCGCCAAGCAGAGAGAGAGAGA
AAAAGAGGGAGAGCAGCTTAGACCGCATGTGCTTGTGTGTGAGGCGTCTCTCTCTTCGTCTCCTGTTTGC
GCAAACGCATAGACTGCACTGAGAAAATCGATTACCTATTTTTTATGAATGAATATTTGCACTATTACTA
TTCAAAACTATTAAGATAGCAATCACATTCAATAGCCAAATACTATACCACCTGAGCGATGCAACGAAAT
GATCAATTTGAGCAAAAATGCTGCATATTTAGGACGGCATCATTATAGAAATGCTTCTTGCTGTGTACTT
TTCTCTCGTCTGGCAGCTGTTTCGCCGTTATTGTTAAAACCGGCTTAAGTTAGGTGTGTTTTCTACGACT
AGTGATGCCCCTACTAGAAGATGTGTGTTGCACAAATGTCCCTGAATAACCAATTTGAAGTGCAGATAGC
AGTAAACGTAAGCTAATATGAATATTATTTAACTGTAATGTTTTAATATCGCTGGACATTACTAATAAAC
CCACTATAAACACATGTACATATGTATGTTTTGGCATACAATGAGTAGTTGGGGAAAAAATGTGTAAAAG
CACCGTGACCATCACAGCATAAAGATAACCAGCTGAAGTATCGAATATGAGTAACCCCCAAATTGAATCA
CATGCCGCAACTGATAGGACCCATGGAAGTACACTCTTCATGGCGATATACAAGACACACACAAGCACGA
ACACCCAGTTGCGGAGGAAATTCTCCGTAAATGAAAACCCAATCGGCGAACAATTCATACCCATATATGG
TAAAAGTTTTGAACGCGACTTGAGAGCGGAGAGCATTGCGGCTGATAAGGTTTTAGCGCTAAGCGGGCTT
TATAAAACGGGCTGCGGGACCAGTTTTCATATCACTACCGTTTGAGTTCTTGTGCTGTGTGGATACTCCT
CCCGACACAAAGCCGCTCCATCAGCCAGCAGTCGTCTAATCCAGAGACCCCGGATCGGGGTACCAACATG
GACGCACAAACACGACGACGTGAGCGTCGCGCTGAGAAACAAGCTCAATGGAAAGCTGCAAACGGTGGAT
CTCCTCCACATATGGCTTACCCATACGATGTTCCAGATTACGCTCCTCCAAGCTTGAATTCTATGTGTTC
CACATACGGCCTGCTTTCATTCGAATTCTCGGACACCGCCGCCATGGACCCGATCTTTTTTTCCCCGACC
AACGGCATTCCCAGTGAATCGAAGCTGGCTACATACATGAACCGCCAAAACGTGGCTACGCCCTCCGGAT
ACGGTTTGAACAATGGATTTAGTCTTCTCAACCTGGACTCCCCGCTCAACAAGAAAAGCCAAGTGACCCC
CCAATCCCCGGAATTTATCCCCACCCGTCTCGGATCCACCCCGAATTTTTACGCCCCGTACCATAATGCC
CCGATGCAGCTATCGAACGGACTGAACGGAGTGAACGGTCTAACGGCTGCTGCTGCTGCGGCCGCCGCCG
CTGCTGCTGCTGCTGCTGCTGCCGTCCCGAGCAGCACCAGTTCCGCCAGCAGCGCTTCCGTCACGATTTC
CAAGACCGCTAATGGCGGAGCTAGCATGCTGGCTTTGCAGAAAACGGCTAGCATTGCTTCAGTTACGATT
GCCCAGCAACAACCGCAACACCCGCAAAAGCAACAGCAACACCCCCCCTCCGTCGGAGGCGGCGCCGTCA
GCGCTGCTAGCGCTCCGATCGCTATCTCGGGAGCCCCGCCCAACCCGGCTGCGGCCCCCTTTGTGTCCTC
CATGAGCGCCCAAACCCCCTTGAAAGGACGAGGAGCTATGATGCGTCAAGAGTCGCCGACCGCTGCTATG
ATCTCCGGAGCCGGTCCGGGCGAAAAATCGCCACCGCACGGGATGACGCCGCACGGAGCATCGCCCATAC
CATCAGCGCTGCCCACCAGCGTGCACCAGGAGAACGTAGGCGGCACCATATACTTCTATCCGACTGCCAA
CGCACAGAACAGCCAGCCCGTCGTCAATTCCATGGTGGTGGATGGAACGCATCCGGCTCTCCATGGCGTG
AGTGCTGTGGCGCCGATGAGTGCGGGCGTTCCGGCGGCCATGATGTACACGGGGCATGTGTATCCGGGAC
CGTCCTCCAACGTGGTCACCATGCAGCCAAAGACGCTGCTGGAGTCGGCCTTCTTTATGCCCGACGAGAT
GCGCGCCGAAGTCCTCGCCCGCAACGAGATCTCTAACCTGATCATGGACGCAGCGGAGGCTGCGCAGCAC
GCTCTACCGCTGGAGGTGGAGAACTACCATGCCCTGTATCCACTGGAACCGCCGGCGCAGCCGTTGCACG
CCAAGCTCACGTTCCCCGCCACCACTTATAGGGCCACGCACAACACGACGGGCTACAAGTACTGCCTGCG
AAGAATACATGGTTTCCGCCTGCAGTCGACCAAGTGCATGACGCTGGTGGAGATGTGGAAGAAGCTGCAG
CACACGAATGTGGTACAACTGCGTGAGGTGTTCACGACGAAAGCATTTGGTGATAACTCTTTAGTATTAG
TGTACGACTATCATCCCGGCTCACAAACATTACTGGCCAAATACTTCACTCCGGCGCCAGAGACCAACGG
GTACACTGATCCATTCCAAGGCGAGGCCCGCCCCTTCAGTCATAAGAGTAACATGCAGCGAACGAGCAAT
GGACCGCTGCTACCGGAGGCCACCATCTGGTCGATCATCATGCAGCTGACCGCCGGCTTAAAAGCCATCC
ACCATGCCGGTCTTGCCTGCAAGGTTCTGGATCCCACAAAGATTATAGTGACGGGCAAGCGTGTACGGTT
TAGCTCATGCTGCATTTCGGATATAACGCAATTCGATCCGAATGCATCCAATCCCTTGGCGCTGGTTAAT
ATGCATCAGCAGGACGATCTGACCGCTTTGGGTCGCTTAGTATTAGCTTTGGCCTGCCGCTGTCTTCAAT
CCGTGCAACGCGACAATGTCCAGTCCAGCATCGATATGGTCACGCGAAACTACTCCACCGATCTGCGAAA
CTTTATTGTTTACCTCTTCACCACCAATAATCGTCGCTCCGTGACCGACCTGATGCCGATGATTGGTGCC
CGCGAATATACGCAAGAAGATGCAGAACAGAGCAAAATTGATATGCAGGAGGACGAGTTGGCCAAGGAGA
TGGAGAACGGGCGGTTATATCGCATTTTGGTCAAACTTAATAGCATCAACGAGCGACCCGACTTTAATCT
GGACTGCACTGCGTCTGAGACTGAGGATAGATACATGTTGAAATTATTCCGTGATTATTTGTTCCATTCC
GTCACTGAGGATGGCCGGCCCTGGCTAGATCACGCACACATTGTACAATGCCTCAACAAGCTGGATGCTG
GCTCCATAGAGCGCGTGCAACTGATGTCCCGCGACGAGCAATCGGTACTCATCGTCTCCTATGCTGAACT
CAAGAATTGTCTGGAGAACGCCTTCTCCGAACTGATGTCAAGTGCGGCCAACTGAGCGGCCGCTCGAGTC
TAGAGGGCCCGCGGTTCGAAGGTAAGCCTATCCCTAACCCTCTCCTCGGTCTCGATTCTACGCGTACCGG
TCATCATCACCATCACCATTGAGTTTAAACCCGCTGATCAGCCTCGACTGTGCCTTCTAAGGCCTGAGCT
CGCTGATCAGCCTCGATCGAGGATCCAGACATGATAAGATACATTGATGAGTTTGGACAAACCACAACTA
GAATGCAGTGAAAAAAATGCTTTATTTGTGAAATTTGTGATGCTATTGCTTTATTTGTAACCATTATAAG
CTGCAATAAACAAGTTAACAACAACAATTGCATTCATTTTATGTTTCAGGTTCAGGGGGAGGTGTGGGAG
GTTTTTTAAAGCAAGTAAAACCTCTACAAATGTGGTATGGCTGATTATGATCAGTCGACCGATGCCCTTG
AGAGCCTTCAACCCAGTCAGCTCCTTCCGGTGGGCGCGGGGCATGACTATCGTCGCCGCACTTATGACTG
TCTTCTTTATCATGCAACTCGTAGGACAGGTGCCGGCAGCGCTCTGGGTCATTTTCGGCGAGGACCGCTT
TCGCTGGAGCGCGACGATGATCGGCCTGTCGCTTGCGGTATTCGGAATCTTGCACGCCCTCGCTCAAGCC
TTCGTCACTGGTCCCGCCACCAAACGTTTCGGCGAGAAGCAGGCCATTATCGCCGGCATGGCGGCCGACG
CGCTGGGCTACGTCTTGCTGGCGTTCGCGACGCGAGGCTGGATGGCCTTCCCCATTATGATTCTTCTCGC
TTCCGGCGGCATCGGGATGCCCGCGTTGCAGGCCATGCTGTCCAGGCAGGTAGATGACGACCATCAGGGA
CAGCTTCAAGGATCGCTCGCGGCTCTTACCAGCCAGCAAAAGGCCAGGAACCGTAAAAAGGCCGCGTTGC
TGGCGTTTTTCCATAGGCTCCGCCCCCCTGACGAGCATCACAAAAATCGACGCTCAAGTCAGAGGTGGCG
AAACCCGACAGGACTATAAAGATACCAGGCGTTTCCCCCTGGAAGCTCCCTCGTGCGCTCTCCTGTTCCG
ACCCTGCCGCTTACCGGATACCTGTCCGCCTTTCTCCCTTCGGGAAGCGTGGCGCTTTCTCAATGCTCAC
GCTGTAGGTATCTCAGTTCGGTGTAGGTCGTTCGCTCCAAGCTGGGCTGTGTGCACGAACCCCCCGTTCA
GCCCGACCGCTGCGCCTTATCCGGTAACTATCGTCTTGAGTCCAACCCGGTAAGACACGACTTATCGCCA
CTGGCAGCAGCCACTGGTAACAGGATTAGCAGAGCGAGGTATGTAGGCGGTGCTACAGAGTTCTTGAAGT
GGTGGCCTAACTACGGCTACACTAGAAGGACAGTATTTGGTATCTGCGCTCTGCTGAAGCCAGTTACCTT
CGGAAAAAGAGTTGGTAGCTCTTGATCCGGCAAACAAACCACCGCTGGTAGCGGTGGTTTTTTTGTTTGC
AAGCAGCAGATTACGCGCAGAAAAAAAGGATCTCAAGAAGATCCTTTGATCTTTTCTACGGGGTCTGACG
CTCAGTGGAACGAAAACTCACGTTAAGGGATTTTGGTCATGAGATTATCAAAAAGGATCTTCACCTAGAT
CCTTTTAAATTAAAAATGAAGTTTTAAATCAATCTAAAGTATATATGAGTAAACTTGGTCTGACAGTTAC
CAATGCTTAATCAGTGAGGCACCTATCTCAGCGATCTGTCTATTTCGTTCATCCATAGTTGCCTGACTCC
CCGTCGTGTAGATAACTACGATACGGGAGGGCTTACCATCTGGCCCCAGTGCTGCAATGATACCGCGAGA
CCCACGCTCACCGGCTCCAGATTTATCAGCAATAAACCAGCCAGCCGGAAGGGCCGAGCGCAGAAGTGGT
CCTGCAACTTTATCCGCCTCCATCCAGTCTATTAATTGTTGCCGGGAAGCTAGAGTAAGTAGTTCGCCAG
TTAATAGTTTGCGCAACGTTGTTGCCATTGCTGCAGGCATCGTGGTGTCACGCTCGTCGTTTGGTATGGC
TTCATTCAGCTCCGGTTCCCAACGATCAAGGCGAGTTACATGATCCCCCATGTTGTGCAAAAAAGCGGTT
AGCTCCTTCGGTCCTCCGATCGTTGTCAGAAGTAAGTTGGCCGCAGTGTTATCACTCATGGTTATGGCAG
CACTGCATAATTCTCTTACTGTCATGCCATCCGTAAGATGCTTTTCTGTGACTGGTGAGTACTCAACCAA
GTCATTCTGAGAATAGTGTATGCGGCGACCGAGTTGCTCTTGCCCGGCGTCAACACGGGATAATACCGCG
CCACATAGCAGAACTTTAAAAGTGCTCATCATTGGAAAACGTTCTTCGGGGCGAAAACTCTCAAGGATCT
TACCGCTGTTGAGATCCAGTTCGATGTAACCCACTCGTGCACCCAACTGATCTTCAGCATCTTTTACTTT
CACCAGCGTTTCTGGGTGAGCAAAAACAGGAAGGCAAAATGCCGCAAAAAAGGGAATAAGGGCGACACGG
AAATGTTGAATACTCATACTCTTCCTTTTTCAATATTATTGAAGCATTTATCAGGGTTATTGTCTCATGA
GCGGATACATATTTGAATGTATTTAGAAAAATAAACAAATAGGGGTTCCGCGCACATTTCCCCGAAAAGT
GCCACCTGACGTCTAAGAAACCATTATTATCATGACATTAACCTATAAAAATAGGCGTATCACGAGGCCC
TTTCGT
Features (pLannotate 1.2.2; 11 found; start..end, strand, type, name):
     56..2568    +  promoter       Ac5 promoter: Drosophila melanogaster actin 5C promoter
   2588..2653    +  CDS            N (fragment): REGN_LAMBD - Experimental evidence at protein level: Swiss-Prot protein existence level 1. Plays a role as a transcriptional antitermination factor that allows the virus to initiate its lytic phase. Activates expression of the delayed viral early genes by modifying host RNA polymerase (RNAP) into a form that is resistant to termination signals. This antitermination function requires the host NusA protein which serves to stabilize the interaction between antitermination protein N and host RNA polymerase. From Escherichia phage lambda (Bacteriophage lambda).
   2678..2704    +  CDS            3xHA (fragment): three tandem HA epitope tags
   2723..5092    +  CDS            PAN3: PAN3_DROME - Experimental evidence at protein level: Swiss-Prot protein existence level 1. Regulatory subunit of the poly(A)-nuclease (PAN) deadenylation complex, one of two cytoplasmic mRNA deadenylases involved in general and miRNA-mediated mRNA turnover. PAN specifically shortens poly(A) tails of RNA and the activity is stimulated by poly(A)-binding protein (PABP). PAN deadenylation is followed by rapid degradation of the shortened mRNA tails by the CCR4-NOT complex. Deadenylated mRNAs are then degraded by two alternative mechanisms, namely exosome-mediated 3'-5' exonucleolytic degradation,
   5131..5172    +  CDS            V5 tag: epitope tag from simian virus 5
   5272..5406    -  polyA_signal   SV40 poly(A) signal: SV40 polyadenylation signal
   5429..5513    -  CDS            large T antigen (fragment): large T antigen from SV40 (simian virus 40)
   5514..5984    +  CDS            TcR (fragment): tetracycline efflux protein; tet; confers resistance to tetracycline
   6028..6616    -  rep_origin     ori: high-copy-number ColE1/pMB1/pBR322/pUC origin of replication
   6787..7647    -  CDS            AmpR: β-lactamase; bla; confers resistance to ampicillin, carbenicillin, and related antibiotics
   7648..7752    -  promoter       AmpR promoter: bla
