[The description below was written by a language model from this plasmid's Addgene catalogue record and pLannotate feature annotations shown in this document.]
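Description:
pAc5.1B-lambdaN-HA-DmPAN3-F658EL622EL665EW707AG711E-dsRNAres_Y is a 7.8 kb insect expression plasmid for producing a tagged, mutant form of Drosophila melanogaster PAN3 (CG11486) in fly cells. The catalogue lists the backbone as unknown, although the name and annotated parts point to a pAc5.1-type vector. Expression is driven by the constitutive Drosophila actin 5C (Ac5) promoter and terminated by an SV40 polyadenylation signal. In bacteria the plasmid replicates from a ColE1/pUC-family origin and is selected with ampicillin through the bla gene and its own promoter. The record describes it as low copy even though the origin is annotated as a high-copy type. Short fragments of a tetracycline resistance gene and SV40 large T antigen are annotated as well, and these look like non-functional backbone remnants.

The open reading frame begins with a short fragment of the bacteriophage lambda N protein, followed by an HA epitope (annotated as a partial match to 3xHA, about one copy long) and then the PAN3 coding sequence. A vector-derived V5 tag lies downstream, but the record does not show whether it is read in frame with the insert. The lambda N peptide binds boxB RNA hairpins, so fusions of this kind are typically used to tether a protein to a boxB-containing reporter mRNA and measure its effect on that transcript. PAN3 is the regulatory subunit of the PAN2–PAN3 deadenylase, which shortens mRNA poly(A) tails. This version carries five substitutions (L622E, F658E, L665E, W707A, G711E); the record does not state their individual effects, though the associated study concerns how a PAN3 dimer recruits PAN2. The "dsRNAres" label indicates a coding sequence made resistant to dsRNA, which suits complementation experiments in cells depleted of endogenous PAN3 by RNAi.
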