Addgene plasmid #148082: pAc5.1B-lambdaN-HA-DmPAN3-F658EL622EL665EW707AG711E-dsRNAres_Y
Purpose: Insect Expression of DmPAN3-F658EL622EL665EW707AG711E-dsRNAres
Depositing lab: Elisa Izaurralde. Depositing organization: Max Planck Institute for Developmental Biology. Publication: An asymmetric PAN3 dimer recruits a single PAN2 exonuclease to mediate mRNA deadenylation and decay. Jonas S, Christie M, Peter D, Bhandari D, Loh B, Huntzinger E, Weichenrieder O, Izaurralde E. Nat Struct Mol Biol. 2014 Jul;21(7):599-608. doi: 10.1038/nsmb.2837. Epub 2014 Jun 1. PubMed 24880343.
Backbone
  Vector backbone: Unknown
  Vector type: Insect Expression
Growth in bacteria
  Bacterial resistance: Ampicillin, 100 μg/mL
  Growth temperature: 37°C
  Growth strain: DH5alpha
  Copy number: Low Copy
Gene/Insert
  Gene/Insert name: DmPAN3-F658EL622EL665EW707AG711E-dsRNAres
  Species: D. melanogaster (fly)
  Entrez Gene: CG11486 (a.k.a. Dmel_CG11486, Dmel\CG11486, PAN3)
  Cloning method: Unknown
Terms and licenses: Academic/Nonprofit Terms; Industry Terms: Not Available to Industry
Depositor comments: ORF extracted from NCBI: LD14901 Plasmids from this collection were made available to the research community and donated after the lab closed. Please note that the sequence provided by the depositing laboratory may be theoretical/predicted or based on Sanger sequencing results. There may be discrepancies between sequencing results obtained by Addgene and the depositor sequence. If an Addgene verified sequence is not available, please contact before placing your order to request that our lab fully sequence the plasmid.
How to cite: pAc5.1B-lambdaN-HA-DmPAN3-F658EL622EL665EW707AG711E-dsRNAres_Y was a gift from Elisa Izaurralde (Addgene plasmid # 148082 ; http://n2t.net/addgene:148082 ; RRID:Addgene_148082)
